>Addgene plasmid #163248 | Q0K750 | depositor full sequence | sequence record 316369 | Full Sequence
CACCACCACCACCACCACTGAGATCCGGCTGCTAACAAAGCCCGAAAGGAAGCTGAGTTGGCTGCTGCCA
CCGCTGAGCAATAACTAGCATAACCCCTTGGGGCCTCTAAACGGGTCTTGAGGGGTTTTTTGCTGAAAGG
AGGAACTATATCCGGATTGGCGAATGGG
[124 nt withheld, positions 169-292]
C
[91 nt withheld, positions 294-384]
A
[49 nt withheld, positions 386-434]
CCTTTGACGTTGGAGTCCACGTTCTTT
[37 nt withheld, positions 462-498]
ACCCTATCTCGGTCTATTCTTTTGATTTATAAGGGATTTTGCCGATTTCGGCCTATTGGTTAAAAAATGA
GCTGATTTAACAAAAATTTAACGCGAATTTTAACAAAATATTAACGTTTACAATTTCAGGTGGCACTTTT
CGGGGAAATGTGCGCGGAACCCCTATTTGTTTATTTTTCTAAATACATTCAAATATGTATCCGCTCATGA
GACAATAACCCTGATAAATGCTTCAATAATATTGAAAAAGGAAGAGTATGAGTATTCAACATTTCCGTGT
CGCCCTTATTCCCTTTTTTGCGGCATTTTGCCTTCCTGTTTTTGCTCACCCAGAAACGCTGGTGAAAGTA
AAAGATGCTGAAGATCAGTTGGGTGCACGAGTGGGTTACATCGAACTGGATCTCAACAGCGGTAAGATCC
TTGAGAGTTTTCGCCCCGAAGAACGTTTTCCAATGATGAGCACTTTTAAAGTTCTGCTATGTGGCGCGGT
ATTATCCCGTATTGACGCCGGGCAAGAGCAACTCGGTCGCCGCATACACTATTCTCAGAATGACTTGGTT
GAGTACTCACCAGTCACAGAAAAGCATCTTACGGATGGCATGACAGTAAGAGAATTATGCAGTGCTGCCA
TAACCATGAGTGATAACACTGCGGCCAACTTACTTCTGACAACGATCGGAGGACCGAAGGAGCTAACCGC
TTTTTTGCACAACATGGGGGATCATGTAACTCGCCTTGATCGTTGGGAACCGGAGCTGAATGAAGCCATA
CCAAACGACGAGCGTGACACCACGATGCCTGCAGCAATGGCAACAACGTTGCGCAAACTATTAACTGGCG
AACTACTTACTCTAGCTTCCCGGCAACAATTAATAGACTGGATGGAGGCGGATAAAGTTGCAGGACCACT
TCTGCGCTCGGCCCTTCCGGCTGGCTGGTTTATTGCTGATAAATCTGGAGCCGGTGAGCGTGGGTCTCGC
GGTATCATTGCAGCACTGGGGCCAGATGGTAAGCCCTCCCGTATCGTAGTTATCTACACGACGGGGAGTC
AGGCAACTATGGATGAACGAAATAGACAGATCGCTGAGATAGGTGCCTCACTGATTAAGCATTGGTAACT
GTCAGACCAAGTTTACTCATATATACTTTAGATTGATTTAAAACTTCATTTTTAATTTAAAAGGATCTAG
GTGAAGATCCTTTTTGATAATCTCATGACCAAAATCCCTTAACGTGAGTTTTCGTTCCACTGAGCGTCAG
ACCCCGTAGAAAAGATCAAAGGATCTTCTTGAGATCCTTTTTTTCTGCGCGTAATCTGCTGCTTGCAAAC
AAAAAAACCACCGCTACCAGCGGTGGTTTGTTTGCCGGATCAAGAGCTACCAACTCTTTTTCCGAAGGTA
ACTGGCTTCAGCAGAGCGCAGATACCAAATACTGTCCTTCTAGTGTAGCCGTAGTTAGGCCACCACTTCA
AGAACTCTGTAGCACCGCCTACATACCTCGCTCTGCTAATCCTGTTACCAGTGGCTGCTGCCAGTGGCGA
TAAGTCGTGTCTTACCGGGTTGGACTCAAGACGATAGTTACCGGATAAGGCGCAGCGGTCGGGCTGAACG
GGGGGTTCGTGCACACAGCCCAGCTTGGAGCGAACGACCTACACCGAACTGAGATACCTACAGCGTGAGC
TATGAGAAAGCGCCACGCTTCCCGAAGGGAGAAAGGCGGACAGGTATCCGGTAAGCGGCAGGGTCGGAAC
AGGAGAGCGCACGAGGGAGCTTCCAGGGGGAAACGCCTGGTATCTTTATAGTCCTGTCGGGTTTCGCCAC
CTCTGACTTGAGCGTCGATTTTTGTGATGCTCGTCAGGGGGGCGGAGCCTATGGAAAAACGCCAGCAACG
CGGCCTTTTTACGGTTCCTGGCCTTTTGCTGGCCTTTTGCTCACATGTTCTTTCCTGCGTTATCCCCTGA
TTCTGTGGATAACCGTATTACCGCCTTTGAGTGAGCTGATACCGCTCGCCGCAGCCGAACGACCGAGCGC
AGCGAGTCAGTGAGCGAGGAAGCGGAAGAGCGCCTGATGCGGTATTTTCTCCTTACGCATCTGTGCGGTA
TTTCACACCGCATATATGGTGCACTCTCAGTACAATCTGCTCTGATGCCGCATAGTTAAGCCAGTATACA
CTCCGCTATCGCTACGTGACTGGGTCATGGCTGCGCCCCGACACCCGCCAACACCCGCTGACGCGCCCTG
ACGGGCTTGTCTGCTCCCGGCATCCGCTTACAGACAAGCTGTGACCGTCTCCGGGAGCTGCATGTGTCAG
AGGTTTTCACCGTCATCACCGAAACGCGCGAGGCAGCTGCGGTAAAGCTCATCAGCGTGGTCGTGAAGCG
ATTCACAGATGTCTGCCTGTTCATCCGCGTCCAGCTCGTTGAGTTTCTCCAGAAGCGTTAATGTCTGGCT
TCTGATAAAGCGGGCCATGTTAAGGGCGGTTTTTTCCTGTTTGGTCACTGATGCCTCCGTGTAAGGGGGA
TTTCTGTTCATGGGGGTAATGATACCGATGAAACGAGAGAGGATGCTCACGATACGGGTTACTGATGATG
AACATGCCCGGTTACTGGAACGTTGTGAGGGTAAACAACTGGCGGTATGGATGCGGCGGGACCAGAGAAA
AATCACTCAGGGTCAATGCCAGCGCTTCGTTAATACAGATGTAGGTGTTCCACAGGGTAGCCAGCAGCAT
CCTGCGATGCAGATCCGGAACATAATGGTGCAGGGCGCTGACTTCCGCGTTTCCAGACTTTACGAAACAC
GGAAACCGAAGACCATTCATGTTGTTGCTCAGGTCGCAGACGTTTTGCAGCAGCAGTCGCTTCACGTTCG
CTCGCGTATCGGTGATTCATTCTGCTAACCAGTAAGGCAACCCCGCCAGCCTAGCCGGGTCCTCAACGAC
AGGAGCACGATCATGCGCACCCGTGGGGCCGCCATGCCGGCGATAATGGCCTGCTTCTCGCCGAAACGTT
TGGTGGCGGGACCAGTGACGAAGGCTTGAGCGAGGGCGTGCAAGATTCCGAATACCGCAAGCGACAGGCC
GATCATCGTCGCGCTCCAGCGAAAGCGGTCCTCGCCGAAAATGACCCAGAGCGCTGCCGGCACCTGTCCT
ACGAGTTGCATGATAAAGAAGACAGTCATAAGTGCGGCGACGATAGTCATGCCCCGCGCCCACCGGAAGG
AGCTGACTGGGTTGAAGGCTCTCAAGGGCATCGGTCGAGATCCCGGTGCCTAATGAGTGAGCTAACTTAC
ATTAATTGCGTTGCGCTCACTGCCCGCTTTCCAGTCGGGAAACCTGTCGTGCCAGCTGCATTAATGAATC
GGCCAACGCGCGGGGAGAGGCGGTTTGCGTATTGGGCGCCAGGGTGGTTTTTCTTTTCACCAGTGAGACG
GGCAACAGCTGATTGCCCTTCACCGCCTGGCCCTGAGAGAGTTGCAGCAAGCGGTCCACGCTGGTTTGCC
CCAGCAGGCGAAAATCCTGTTTGATGGTGGTTAACGGCGGGATATAACATGAGCTGTCTTCGGTATCGTC
GTATCCCACTACCGAGATATCCGCACCAACGCGCAGCCCGGACTCGGTAATGGCGCGCATTGCGCCCAGC
GCCATCTGATCGTTGGCAACCAGCATCGCAGTGGGAACGATGCCCTCATTCAGCATTTGCATGGTTTGTT
GAAAACCGGACATGGCACTCCAGTCGCCTTCCCGTTCCGCTATCGGCTGAATTTGATTGCGAGTGAGATA
TTTATGCCAGCCAGCCAGACGCAGACGCGCCGAGACAGAACTTAATGGGCCCGCTAACAGCGCGATTTGC
TGGTGACCCAATGCGACCAGATGCTCCACGCCCAGTCGCGTACCGTCTTCATGGGAGAAAATAATACTGT
TGATGGGTGTCTGGTCAGAGACATCAAGAAATAACGCCGGAACATTAGTGCAGGCAGCTTCCACAGCAAT
GGCATCCTGGTCATCCAGCGGATAGTTAATGATCAGCCCACTGACGCGTTGCGCGAGAAGATTGTGCACC
GCCGCTTTACAGGCTTCGACGCCGCTTCGTTCTACCATCGACACCACCACGCTGGCACCCAGTTGATCGG
CGCGAGATTTAATCGCCGCGACAATTTGCGACGGCGCGTGCAGGGCCAGACTGGAGGTGGCAACGCCAAT
CAGCAACGACTGTTTGCCCGCCAGTTGTTGTGCCACGCGGTTGGGAATGTAATTCAGCTCCGCCATCGCC
GCTTCCACTTTTTCCCGCGTTTTCGCAGAAACGTGGCTGGCCTGGTTCACCACGCGGGAAACGGTCTGAT
AAGAGACACCGGCATACTCTGCGACATCGTATAACGTTACTGGTTTCACATTCACCACCCTGAATTGACT
CTCTTCCGGGCGCTATCATGCCATACCGCGAAAGGTTTTGCGCCATTCGATGGTGTCCGGGATCTCGACG
CTCTCCCTTATGCGACTCCTGCATTAGGAAGCAGCCCAGTAGTAGGTTGAGGCCGTTGAGCACCGCCGCC
GCAAGGAATGGTGCATGCAAGGAGATGGCGCCCAACAGTCCCCCGGCCACGGGGCCTGCCACCATACCCA
CGCCGAAACAAGCGCTCATGAGCCCGAAGTGGCGAGCCCGATCTTCCCCATCGGTGATGTCGGCGATATA
GGCGCCAGCAACCGCACCTGTGGCGCCGGTGATGCCGGCCACGATGCGTCCGGCGTAGAGGATCGAGATC
TCGATCCCGCGAAATTAATACGACTCACTATAGGGGAATTGTGAGCGGATAACAATTCCCCTCTAGAAAT
AATTTTGTTTAACTTTAAGAAGGAGATATACATATGCAAGCAACGTTGGATGCAATACGAGATGCAGTGA
GACAAGCTACAGAGACTAGAACCGCACTGAGACTCAGGGGAGGAGGAAGCAAAGACTTTTATGGACAGCC
TGCTGCTGGACAGCTTCTGGACACTAGGGCTTACGCTGGAATTGTCGATTATGACCCTGCTGAATTGGTG
ATAACCGCAAGGTGTGGAACACCATTGGCTGAAATTGAGGCTGCATTAGCCGAGAAAAGGCAAATGCTGG
CTTTCGAACCCCCTCATTTCGCACTCCCTGGCCAACCATCCACGGCCACTCTAGGTGGGGCCGTAGCTGC
TGGGTTATCCGGCCCTCGTAGACAAAGTGTAGGAGCATTGAGAGACTTTATGTTAGGGGCACAGTTGATG
GATGGTCGTGGTGAGGTTATGGATTTCGGCGGTCAGGTAATGAAGAACGTAGCTGGATATGATGTTTCTA
GACTTCTAGCCGGATCACTGGGTACTCTTGGGTTAATCTTGCAGGTCTCTGTAAAGGTCTTGCCGGCACC
ATTTGACGAAGCAACGTTGAGATTTGAGCTAGCTCAGGCAGACGCAATCGAACATTTAAACCGATGGGGT
GGTCAGCCTTTACCTTTGGCTTCTTCTGCCTGGCATGCAGGTGTTCTTCATGTTAGACTGGCAGGAGCTA
CTGCTGCTGTCAGAGCAGCTTGCGTTAGATTAGGTGGTGAGAGAGTGGATGCCGCAGAAGCCGCAGCCTT
ATGGCAGTCTTTGAGGGAGCAAACCCATCCATTCTTCGCTCCTGCCCAGGCTGGTCGAGCTCTTTGGAGA
TTGGCTGTTCCTACCATTGCTGCACCACTGGCACTTCCGGGACCACAACTGATTGAATGGGGCGGCGGTC
AGCGTTGGTGGCTACCCGAAGATGGTACAGATAAAACTGACGCCGAGTCTGTCCGAGCTGTTGCTCAGGC
AGCCGGTGGTCATGCCACTCTATTCAGAAACGGTGATAAGAGTGTGGGTGTATTCACACCTTTAGCATCA
CCCTTAGCTGCAATCCATAGAAGGCTGAAAGAAACATTCGACCCAGCTGGAATCTTTAACCCACAGAGAA
TGTATCCGGGACTAGCTGCAGCCTTGGAACACCACCATCAC
Features (pLannotate 1.2.2; 18 found; start..end, strand, type, name):
     28..77      +  CDS            SET1 (fragment): solubility-enhancement tag derived from T7 phage gene 10B
     85..132     +  terminator     T7 terminator: transcription terminator for bacteriophage T7 RNA polymerase
    169..624     +  rep_origin     f1 ori (sequence partly withheld): f1 bacteriophage origin of replication; arrow indicates direction of (+) strand synthesis
    651..755     +  promoter       AmpR promoter: bla
    756..1616    +  CDS            AmpR: β-lactamase; bla; confers resistance to ampicillin, carbenicillin, and related antibiotics
   1787..2375    +  rep_origin     ori: high-copy-number ColE1/pMB1/pBR322/pUC origin of replication
   2561..2703    -  misc_feature   bom: basis of mobility region from pBR322
   2805..2996    -  CDS            rop: Rop protein, which maintains plasmids at low copy number; rop
   3013..3393    +  CDS            YPB1_ECOLX: Protein predicted: Swiss-Prot protein existence level 4. From Escherichia coli.
   3465..3756    -  CDS            TcR (fragment): tetracycline efflux protein; tet; confers resistance to tetracycline
   3771..3792    -  protein_bind   CAP binding site: CAP binding activates transcription in the presence of cAMP. E. coli catabolite activator protein
   3805..4887    -  CDS            lacI: lac repressor; lacI; The lac repressor binds to the lac operator to inhibit transcription in E. coli. This inhibition can be relieved by adding lactose or isopropyl-β-D-thiogalactopyranoside (IPTG).
   4888..4965    -  promoter       lacI promoter: lacI
   4973..5252    -  CDS            TcR (fragment): tetracycline efflux protein; tet; confers resistance to tetracycline
   5274..5292    +  promoter       T7 promoter: promoter for bacteriophage T7 RNA polymerase
   5293..5317    +  protein_bind   lac operator: The lac repressor binds to the lac operator to inhibit transcription in E. coli. This inhibition can be relieved by adding lactose or isopropyl-β-D-thiogalactopyranoside (IPTG). lac repressor encoded by lacI
   5332..5354    +  RBS            RBS: efficient ribosome binding site from bacteriophage T7 gene 10 (Olins and Rangwala, 1989)
   6478..15      +  CDS            9xHis (across the origin): 9xHis affinity tag
