[The description below was written by a language model from this plasmid's Addgene catalogue record and pLannotate feature annotations shown in this document.]
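Description:
Q0K750 is a bacterial expression plasmid built on the pET21a(+) backbone for inducible production of the Cupriavidus necator protein with UniProt identifier Q0K750, recorded as a flavoprotein oxidoreductase. The 6,489 nt plasmid replicates in E. coli from a ColE1/pMB1-type origin and is selected with ampicillin through the bla (AmpR) gene. The catalogue lists it as high copy, although the feature table also shows the pBR322-derived rop gene and bom region, which normally moderate copy number. An f1 origin is present as well, along with short tetracycline-resistance fragments and a predicted E. coli ORF that are non-functional pBR322 remnants.

The expression cassette follows the standard pET layout: a T7 promoter immediately followed by a lac operator, then the strong ribosome binding site from T7 gene 10, the coding region, and a T7 terminator. A backbone-encoded lacI gene with its own promoter supplies the repressor, so transcription stays low until IPTG or lactose is added in a host that provides T7 RNA polymerase. The insert itself is not annotated in the feature table, but it presumably lies in the unannotated stretch between the RBS and the C-terminal histidine tag. The catalogue describes an N-terminal T7 tag and a C-terminal 10xHis tag; the annotation detects the latter as a 9xHis feature spanning the sequence origin and does not list the T7 tag. A short fragment matching a T7 gene 10B-derived solubility tag is also flagged between the His tag and the terminator, probably an incidental match to backbone sequence. The associated work examined functional annotation and misannotation in the EC 1.1.3.15 enzyme class, so the plasmid serves to produce His-tagged protein, suitable for affinity purification, for that kind of characterisation.
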