Addgene plasmid #163248: Q0K750
Purpose: Inducible expression of UniProt identifier Q0K750
Depositing lab: Martin Engqvist. Depositing organization: Chalmers University of Technology. Publication: Experimental and computational investigation of enzyme functional annotations uncovers misannotation in the EC 1.1.3.15 enzyme class. Rembeza E, Engqvist MKM. PLoS Comput Biol. 2021 Sep 23;17(9):e1009446. doi: 10.1371/journal.pcbi.1009446. eCollection 2021 Sep. PubMed 34555022.
Backbone
  Vector backbone: pET21a(+)
  Vector type: Bacterial Expression
Growth in bacteria
  Bacterial resistance: Ampicillin, 100 μg/mL
  Growth temperature: 37°C
  Growth strain: DH5alpha
  Copy number: High Copy
Gene/Insert
  Gene/Insert name: Q0K750 (alt name: flavoprotein oxidoreductase)
  Species: Cupriavidus necator
  Promoter: T7
  Tag / fusion protein: T7 (N terminal on backbone); 10xHis (C terminal on backbone)
  Cloning method: Unknown
  Sequencing primers: 5′ T7; 3′ T7-term
Terms and licenses: Academic/Nonprofit Terms; Industry Terms: Not Available to Industry
Depositor comments: Insert name is a UniProt identifier
How to cite: Q0K750 was a gift from Martin Engqvist (Addgene plasmid # 163248 ; http://n2t.net/addgene:163248 ; RRID:Addgene_163248)
