>Addgene plasmid #163248 | Q0K750 | depositor partial sequence | sequence record 316370 | insert gene sequence
ATGCAAGCAACGTTGGATGCAATACGAGATGCAGTGAGACAAGCTACAGAGACTAGAACCGCACTGAGAC
TCAGGGGAGGAGGAAGCAAAGACTTTTATGGACAGCCTGCTGCTGGACAGCTTCTGGACACTAGGGCTTA
CGCTGGAATTGTCGATTATGACCCTGCTGAATTGGTGATAACCGCAAGGTGTGGAACACCATTGGCTGAA
ATTGAGGCTGCATTAGCCGAGAAAAGGCAAATGCTGGCTTTCGAACCCCCTCATTTCGCACTCCCTGGCC
AACCATCCACGGCCACTCTAGGTGGGGCCGTAGCTGCTGGGTTATCCGGCCCTCGTAGACAAAGTGTAGG
AGCATTGAGAGACTTTATGTTAGGGGCACAGTTGATGGATGGTCGTGGTGAGGTTATGGATTTCGGCGGT
CAGGTAATGAAGAACGTAGCTGGATATGATGTTTCTAGACTTCTAGCCGGATCACTGGGTACTCTTGGGT
TAATCTTGCAGGTCTCTGTAAAGGTCTTGCCGGCACCATTTGACGAAGCAACGTTGAGATTTGAGCTAGC
TCAGGCAGACGCAATCGAACATTTAAACCGATGGGGTGGTCAGCCTTTACCTTTGGCTTCTTCTGCCTGG
CATGCAGGTGTTCTTCATGTTAGACTGGCAGGAGCTACTGCTGCTGTCAGAGCAGCTTGCGTTAGATTAG
GTGGTGAGAGAGTGGATGCCGCAGAAGCCGCAGCCTTATGGCAGTCTTTGAGGGAGCAAACCCATCCATT
CTTCGCTCCTGCCCAGGCTGGTCGAGCTCTTTGGAGATTGGCTGTTCCTACCATTGCTGCACCACTGGCA
CTTCCGGGACCACAACTGATTGAATGGGGCGGCGGTCAGCGTTGGTGGCTACCCGAAGATGGTACAGATA
AAACTGACGCCGAGTCTGTCCGAGCTGTTGCTCAGGCAGCCGGTGGTCATGCCACTCTATTCAGAAACGG
TGATAAGAGTGTGGGTGTATTCACACCTTTAGCATCACCCTTAGCTGCAATCCATAGAAGGCTGAAAGAA
ACATTCGACCCAGCTGGAATCTTTAACCCACAGAGAATGTATCCGGGACTAGCTGCAGCCTTGGAACACC
ACCATCAC
